Addgene plasmid #234130: ACT1-CUP1 12bp dist
Purpose: PCR to add remove nucleotides within intron of ACT1-CUP1 insert then restriction digest and ligation of new insert to backbone
Depositing lab: Aaron Hoskins. Depositing organization: University of Wisconsin, Madison.
Backbone
  Vector backbone: pGAC24
  Vector type: Yeast Expression
  Selectable markers: LEU2
Growth in bacteria
  Bacterial resistance: Ampicillin, 100 μg/mL
  Growth temperature: 37°C
  Growth strain: DH5alpha
  Copy number: High Copy
Gene/Insert
  Gene/Insert name: ACT1-CUP1
  Species: S. cerevisiae (budding yeast)
  Mutation: Intron truncation
  Cloning method: Restriction Enzyme; 5′ cloning site Unknown (unknown if destroyed)
Terms and licenses: Academic/Nonprofit Terms; Industry Terms: Not Available to Industry
How to cite: ACT1-CUP1 12bp dist was a gift from Aaron Hoskins (Addgene plasmid # 234130 ; http://n2t.net/addgene:234130 ; RRID:Addgene_234130)
