[The description below was written by a language model from this plasmid's Addgene catalogue record and pLannotate feature annotations shown in this document.]
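Description:
ACT1-CUP1 12bp dist is a yeast expression plasmid built on the pGAC24 backbone, a roughly 9.5 kb E. coli–S. cerevisiae shuttle vector. In bacteria it replicates from a high-copy ColE1/pUC-type origin and is selected with ampicillin through the AmpR β-lactamase gene. In yeast it is maintained as a multicopy episome by the 2μ origin, with an adjacent fragment of the 2μ RAF1 gene, and is selected by leucine prototrophy through a complete LEU2 promoter and coding sequence. The annotation also picks up several non-functional remnants of earlier cloning steps, including fragments of TcR, TRP1, lacZα, lacI, rop and bom, and a lac promoter/operator region.

The payload is the ACT1-CUP1 splicing reporter. The strong constitutive GAP (TDH3) promoter drives a transcript ending at the PGK1 terminator, and the CUP1 metallothionein coding sequence lies downstream of an unannotated stretch of roughly 385 bp. That stretch presumably holds the ACT1 exon and intron portion named in the record, although the feature table does not label it. In reporters of this design, CUP1 is produced only when the ACT1 intron is removed correctly. Copper tolerance of a suitable host strain therefore reads out splicing efficiency.

This variant carries an intron truncation made by PCR-based removal of nucleotides within the intron, followed by restriction digestion and ligation back into the backbone. The name implies a 12 bp spacing between intron elements, but the record does not say which elements or give the exact boundaries of the deletion. It is likely one of a series testing how intron architecture affects splicing.
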