Features (pLannotate 1.2.2; 23 found; start..end, strand, type, name):
     26..669     +  promoter       GAP promoter: S. cerevisiae TDH3; promoter for glyceraldehyde-3-phosphate dehydrogenase
   1055..1234    +  CDS            CUP1-1: MTCU1_YEAST - Also known as MTH1. Experimental evidence at protein level: Swiss-Prot protein existence level 1. Protects the cell against copper toxicity by tightly chelating copper ions. May also act as a depository for copper designated for the effective transfer into the apo forms of copper proteins. From Saccharomyces cerevisiae (strain ATCC 204508 / S288c) (Baker's yeast).
   1422..1511    +  CDS            PGK1 (fragment): PGK_YEAST - Experimental evidence at protein level: Swiss-Prot protein existence level 1. From Saccharomyces cerevisiae (strain ATCC 204508 / S288c) (Baker's yeast).
   1515..1785    +  terminator     PGK1 terminator: S. cerevisae PGK1; transcription terminator for 3-phosphoglycerate kinase gene
   1803..2082    +  CDS            TcR (fragment): tetracycline efflux protein; tet; confers resistance to tetracycline
   2083..2184    +  promoter       TRP1 promoter: S. cerevisiae TRP1
   2185..2272    +  CDS            TRP1 (fragment): phosphoribosylanthranilate isomerase, required for tryptophan biosynthesis; S. cerevisiae TRP1; yeast auxotrophic marker
   2296..2373    +  CDS            YO192_YEAST (fragment): Experimental evidence at protein level: Swiss-Prot protein existence level 1. From Saccharomyces cerevisiae (strain ATCC 204508 / S288c) (Baker's yeast).
   2513..2918    +  promoter       LEU2 promoter: S. cerevisiae LEU2
   2919..4013    +  CDS            LEU2: 3-isopropylmalate dehydrogenase, required for leucine biosynthesis; S. cerevisiae LEU2; yeast auxotrophic marker
   4375..4506    -  CDS            NFS1 (fragment): NFS1_YEAST - Also known as SPL1 From Saccharomyces cerevisiae (strain ATCC 204508 / S288c) (Baker's yeast).
   4510..4664    +  CDS            lacZα (fragment): LacZα fragment of β-galactosidase; lacZ fragment
   4670..4769    -  misc_feature   bom (fragment): basis of mobility region from pBR322
   4871..4906    -  CDS            rop (fragment): Rop protein, which maintains plasmids at low copy number; rop
   5001..5105    +  promoter       AmpR promoter: bla
   5106..5966    +  CDS            AmpR: β-lactamase; bla; confers resistance to ampicillin, carbenicillin, and related antibiotics
   6137..6725    +  rep_origin     ori: high-copy-number ColE1/pMB1/pBR322/pUC origin of replication
   6908..7000    +  CDS            lacI (fragment): lac repressor; lacI; The lac repressor binds to the lac operator to inhibit transcription in E. coli. This inhibition can be relieved by adding lactose or isopropyl-β-D-thiogalactopyranoside (IPTG).
   7013..7034    +  protein_bind   CAP binding site: CAP binding activates transcription in the presence of cAMP. E. coli catabolite activator protein
   7049..7079    +  promoter       lac promoter: promoter for the E. coli lac operon
   7087..7103    +  protein_bind   lac operator: The lac repressor binds to the lac operator to inhibit transcription in E. coli. This inhibition can be relieved by adding lactose or isopropyl-β-D-thiogalactopyranoside (IPTG). lac repressor encoded by lacI
   7479..8821    +  rep_origin     2μ ori: yeast 2μ plasmid origin of replication
   8975..9478    -  CDS            RAF1 (fragment): RAF_YEAST - Experimental evidence at transcript level: Swiss-Prot protein existence level 2. Antagonizes transcriptional repression of recombinase FLP by REP1-REP2. May play a role in plasmid partitioning. From Saccharomyces cerevisiae (strain ATCC 204508 / S288c) (Baker's yeast).
>Addgene plasmid #234130 | ACT1-CUP1 12bp dist | addgene full sequence | sequence record 466519 | Addgene NGS Result
TAAGCTTGGCTGCAGGTCGAGTTTATCATTATCAATACTGCCATTTCAAAGAATACGTAAATAATTAATA
GTAGTGATTTTCCTAACTTTATTTAGTCAAAAAATTAGCCTTTTAATTCTGCTGTAACCCGTACATGCCC
AAAATAGGGGGCGGGTTACACAGAATATATAACATCGTAGGTGTCTGGGTGAACAGTTTATTCCTGGCAT
CCACTAAATATAATGGAGCCCGCTTTTTAAGCTGGCATCCAGAAAAAAAAAGAATCCCAGCACCAAAATA
TTGTTTTCTTCACCAACCATCAGTTCATAGGTCCATTCTCTTAGCGCAACTACAGAGAACAGGGGCACAA
ACAGGCAAAAAACGGGCACAACCTCAATGGAGTGATGCAACCTGCCTGGAGTAAATGATGACACAAGGCA
ATTGACCCACGCATGTATCTATCTCATTTTCTTACACCTTCTATTACCTTCTGCTCTCTCTGATTTGGAA
AAAGCTGAAAAAAAAGGTTGAAACCAGTTCCCTGAAATTATTCCCCTACTTGACTAATAAGTATATAAAG
ACGGTAGGTATTGATTGTAATTCTGTAAATCTATTTCTTAAACTTCTTAAATTCTACTTTTATAGTTAGT
CTTTTTTTTAGTTTTAAAACACCAAGAACTTAGTTTCGACGGATCCCCGGCGAGCTCGCCCCTTTTAGAC
TTTTCACGCTTACTGCTTTTTTCTTCCCAAGATCGAAAATTTACTGAATTAACAATGGATTCTGGTATGT
TCTAGCGCTTGCACCATCCCATTTAACTGTAAGAAGAATTGCACGGTCCCAATTGCTCGAGAGATTTCTC
TTTTACCTTTTTTTACTATTTTTCACTCTCCCATAACCTCCTATATTGACTGATCTGTAATAACCACGAT
ATTATTGGAATAAATAGGGGCTTGAAATTTGGAAAAAAAAAAAAACTGAAATATTTTCGTGATAAGTGAT
AGTGATATTCTTCTTTTATTTGCTACTGTGTCTCATGTACTAACATCGATTTGTTTATAGAGGTTGGTAC
CGGGTTCAGCGAATTAATTAACTTCCAAAATGAAGGTCATGAGTGCCAATGCCAATGTGGTAGCTGCAAA
AATAATGAACAATGCCAAAAATCATGTAGCTGCCCAACGGGGTGTAACAGCGACGACAAATGCCCCTGCG
GTAACAAGTCTGAAGAAACCAAGAAATCATGCTGCTCTGGGAAATAAAACGAATAGTCTTTAATATATTC
ATTTAACTATTTGCTGTTTTTAATTTTTAAAAGGAGAAGGAAGTTTAATCGACGATTCTACTCAGTTTGA
GTACACTTATGTATTTTGTTTAGATACTTTGTTAATTTATAGGTATGACCTGCAGCCCAAGCTGGTCGAC
CTAGATAAGTAATGATCCGGGATCTCCCATGTCTCTACTGGTGGTGGTGCTTCTTTGGAATTATTGGAAG
GTAAGGAATTGCCAGGTGTTGCTTTCTTATCCGAAAAGAAATAAATTGAATTGAATTGAAATCGATAGAT
CAATTTTTTTCTTTTCTCTTTCCCCATCCTTTACGCTAAAATAATAGTTTATTTTATTTTTTGAATATTT
TTTATTTATATACGTATATATAGACTATTATTTATCTTTTAATGATTATTAAGATTTTTATTAAAAAAAA
ATTCGCTCCTCTTTTAATGCCTTTATGCAGTTTTTTTTTCCCATTCGATATTTCTATGTTCGGGTTCAGC
GTATTTTAAGTTTAATAACTCGAAAATTCTGCGTTCGTTAAAGCTCCGGATCGATCCTCTACGCCGGACG
CATCGTGGCCGGCATCACCGGCGCCACAGGTGCGGTTGCTGGCGCCTATATCGCCGACATCACCGATGGG
GAAGATCGGGCTCGCCACTTCGGGCTCATGAGCGCTTGTTTCGGCGTGGGTATGGTGGCAGGCCCCGTGG
CCGGGGGACTGTTGGGCGCCATCTCCTTGCATGCACCATTCCTTGCGGCGGCGGTGCTCAACGGCCTCAA
CCTACTACTGGGCTGCTTCCTAATGCAGGAGTCGCATAAGGGAGAGCGTCGAAATTCGGTCGAAAAAAGA
AAAGGAGAGGGCCAAGAGGGAGGGCATTGGTGACTATTGAGCACGTGAGTATACGTGATTAAGCACACAA
AGGCAGCTTGGAGTATGTCTGTTATTAATTTCACAGGTAGTTCTGGTCCATTGGTGAAAGTTTGCGGCTT
GCAGAGCACAGAGGCCGCAGAATGTGCTCTAGTCGAGGAGAACTTCTAGTATATCTACATACCTAATATT
ATTGCCTTATTAAAAATGGAATCCCAACAATTACATCAAAATCCACATTCTCTTCAAAATCAATTGTCCT
GTACTTCCTTGTTCATGTGTGTTCAAAAACGTTATATTTATAGGATAATTATACTCTATTTCTCAACAAG
TAATTGGTTGTTTGGCCGAGCGGTCTAAGGCGCCTGATTCAAGAAATATCTTGACCGCAGTTAACTGTGG
GAATACTCAGGTATCGTAAGATGCAAGAGTTCGAATCTCTTAGCAACCATTATTTTTTTCCTCAACATAA
CGAGAACACACAGGGGCGCTATCGCACAGAATCAAATTCGATGACTGGAAATTTTTTGTTAATTTCAGAG
GTCGCCTGACGCATATACCTTTTTCAACTGAAAAATTGGGAGAAAAAGGAAAGGTGAGAGCGCCGGAACC
GGCTTTTCATATAGAATAGAGAAGCGTTCATGACTAAATGCTTGCATCACAATACTTGAAGTTGACAATA
TTATTTAAGGACCTATTGTTTTTTCCAATAGGTGGTTAGCAATCGTCTTACTTTCTAACTTTTCTTACCT
TTTACATTTCAGCAATATATATATATATTTCAAGGATATACCATTCTAATGTCTGCCCCTAAGAAGATCG
TCGTTTTGCCAGGTGACCACGTTGGTCAAGAAATCACAGCCGAAGCCATTAAGGTTCTTAAAGCTATTTC
TGATGTTCGTTCCAATGTCAAGTTCGATTTCGAAAATCATTTAATTGGTGGTGCTGCTATCGATGCTACA
GGTGTTCCACTTCCAGATGAGGCGCTGGAAGCCTCCAAGAAGGCTGATGCCGTTTTGTTAGGTGCTGTGG
GTGGTCCTAAATGGGGTACCGGTAGTGTTAGACCTGAACAAGGTTTACTAAAAATCCGTAAAGAACTTCA
ATTGTACGCCAACTTAAGACCATGTAACTTTGCATCCGACTCTCTTTTAGACTTATCTCCAATCAAGCCA
CAATTTGCTAAAGGTACTGACTTCGTTGTTGTCAGAGAATTAGTGGGAGGTATTTACTTTGGTAAGAGAA
AGGAAGACGATGGTGATGGTGTCGCTTGGGATAGTGAACAATACACCGTTCCAGAAGTGCAAAGAATCAC
AAGAATGGCCGCTTTCATGGCCCTACAACATGAGCCACCATTGCCTATTTGGTCCTTGGATAAAGCTAAT
GTTTTGGCCTCTTCAAGATTATGGAGAAAAACTGTGGAGGAAACCATCAAGAACGAATTCCCTACATTGA
AGGTTCAACATCAATTGATTGATTCTGCCGCCATGATCCTAGTTAAGAACCCAACCCACCTAAATGGTAT
TATAATCACCAGCAACATGTTTGGTGATATCATCTCCGATGAAGCCTCCGTTATCCCAGGTTCCTTGGGT
TTGTTGCCATCTGCGTCCTTGGCCTCTTTGCCAGACAAGAACACCGCATTTGGTTTGTACGAACCATGCC
ACGGTTCTGCTCCAGATTTGCCAAAGAATAAGGTCAACCCTATCGCCACTATCTTGTCTGCTGCAATGAT
GTTGAAATTGTCATTGAACTTGCCTGAAGAAGGTAAGGCCATTGAAGATGCAGTTAAAAAGGTTTTGGAT
GCAGGTATCAGAACTGGTGATTTAGGTGGTTCCAACAGTACCACCGAAGTCGGTGATGCTGTCGCCGAAG
AAGTTAAGAAAATCCTTGCTTAAAAAGATTCTCTTTTTTTATGATATTTGTACATAAACTTTATAAATGA
AATTCATAATAGAAACGACACGAAATTACAAAATGGAATATGTTCATAGGGTAGACGAAACTATATACGC
AATCTACATACATTTATCAAGAAGGAGAAAAAGGAGGATGTAAAGGAATACAGGTAAGCAAATTGATACT
AATGGCTCAACGTGATAAGGAAAAAGAATTGCACTTTAACATTAATATTGACAAGGAGGAGGGCACCACA
CAAAAAGTTAGGTGTAACAGAAAATCATGAAACTATGATTCCTAATTTATATATTGGAGGATTTTCTCTA
AAAAAAAAAAAATACAACAAATAAAAAACACTCAATGACCTGACCATTTGATGGAGTTTAAGTCAATACC
TTCTTGAACCATTTCCCATAATGGTGAAAGTTCCCTCAAGAATTTTACTCTGTCAGAAACGGCCTTAACG
ACGTAGTCGAGATCTGCATGCAAGCTTGGCACTGGCCGTCGTTTTACAACGTCGTGACTGGGAAAACCCT
GGCGTTACCCAACTTAATCGCCTTGCAGCACATCCCCCTTTCGCCAGCTGGCGTAATAGCGAAGAGGCCC
GCACCGATCGCCCTTCCCAACAGTTGCGCAGCCTGAATGGCGAATGGCGCCTGATGCGGTATTTTCTCCT
TACGCATCTGTGCGGTATTTCACACCGCATATGGTGCACTCTCAGTACAATCTGCTCTGATGCCGCATAG
TTAAGCCAGCCCCGACACCCGCCAACACCCGCTGACGCGCCCTGACGGGCTTGTCTGCTCCCGGCATCCG
CTTACAGACAAGCTGTGACCGTCTCCGGGAGCTGCATGTGTCAGAGGTTTTCACCGTCATCACCGAAACG
CGCGAGACGAAAGGGCCTCGTGATACGCCTATTTTTATAGGTTAATGTCATGATAATAATGGTTTCTTAG
ACGTCAGGTGGCACTTTTCGGGGAAATGTGCGCGGAACCCCTATTTGTTTATTTTTCTAAATACATTCAA
ATATGTATCCGCTCATGAGACAATAACCCTGATAAATGCTTCAATAATATTGAAAAAGGAAGAGTATGAG
TATTCAACATTTCCGTGTCGCCCTTATTCCCTTTTTTGCGGCATTTTGCCTTCCTGTTTTTGCTCACCCA
GAAACGCTGGTGAAAGTAAAAGATGCTGAAGATCAGTTGGGTGCACGAGTGGGTTACATCGAACTGGATC
TCAACAGCGGTAAGATCCTTGAGAGTTTTCGCCCCGAAGAACGTTTTCCAATGATGAGCACTTTTAAAGT
TCTGCTATGTGGCGCGGTATTATCCCGTATTGACGCCGGGCAAGAGCAACTCGGTCGCCGCATACACTAT
TCTCAGAATGACTTGGTTGAGTACTCACCAGTCACAGAAAAGCATCTTACGGATGGCATGACAGTAAGAG
AATTATGCAGTGCTGCCATAACCATGAGTGATAACACTGCGGCCAACTTACTTCTGACAACGATCGGAGG
ACCGAAGGAGCTAACCGCTTTTTTGCACAACATGGGGGATCATGTAACTCGCCTTGATCGTTGGGAACCG
GAGCTGAATGAAGCCATACCAAACGACGAGCGTGACACCACGATGCCTGTAGCAATGGCAACAACGTTGC
GCAAACTATTAACTGGCGAACTACTTACTCTAGCTTCCCGGCAACAATTAATAGACTGGATGGAGGCGGA
TAAAGTTGCAGGACCACTTCTGCGCTCGGCCCTTCCGGCTGGCTGGTTTATTGCTGATAAATCTGGAGCC
GGTGAGCGTGGGTCTCGCGGTATCATTGCAGCACTGGGGCCAGATGGTAAGCCCTCCCGTATCGTAGTTA
TCTACACGACGGGGAGTCAGGCAACTATGGATGAACGAAATAGACAGATCGCTGAGATAGGTGCCTCACT
GATTAAGCATTGGTAACTGTCAGACCAAGTTTACTCATATATACTTTAGATTGATTTAAAACTTCATTTT
TAATTTAAAAGGATCTAGGTGAAGATCCTTTTTGATAATCTCATGACCAAAATCCCTTAACGTGAGTTTT
CGTTCCACTGAGCGTCAGACCCCGTAGAAAAGATCAAAGGATCTTCTTGAGATCCTTTTTTTCTGCGCGT
AATCTGCTGCTTGCAAACAAAAAAACCACCGCTACCAGCGGTGGTTTGTTTGCCGGATCAAGAGCTACCA
ACTCTTTTTCCGAAGGTAACTGGCTTCAGCAGAGCGCAGATACCAAATACTGTTCTTCTAGTGTAGCCGT
AGTTAGGCCACCACTTCAAGAACTCTGTAGCACCGCCTACATACCTCGCTCTGCTAATCCTGTTACCAGT
GGCTGCTGCCAGTGGCGATAAGTCGTGTCTTACCGGGTTGGACTCAAGACGATAGTTACCGGATAAGGCG
CAGCGGTCGGGCTGAACGGGGGGTTCGTGCACACAGCCCAGCTTGGAGCGAACGACCTACACCGAACTGA
GATACCTACAGCGTGAGCTATGAGAAAGCGCCACGCTTCCCGAAGGGAGAAAGGCGGACAGGTATCCGGT
AAGCGGCAGGGTCGGAACAGGAGAGCGCACGAGGGAGCTTCCAGGGGGAAACGCCTGGTATCTTTATAGT
CCTGTCGGGTTTCGCCACCTCTGACTTGAGCGTCGATTTTTGTGATGCTCGTCAGGGGGGCGGAGCCTAT
GGAAAAACGCCAGCAACGCGGCCTTTTTACGGTTCCTGGCCTTTTGCTGGCCTTTTGCTCACATGTTCTT
TCCTGCGTTATCCCCTGATTCTGTGGATAACCGTATTACCGCCTTTGAGTGAGCTGATACCGCTCGCCGC
AGCCGAACGACCGAGCGCAGCGAGTCAGTGAGCGAGGAAGCGGAAGAGCGCCCAATACGCAAACCGCCTC
TCCCCGCGCGTTGGCCGATTCATTAATGCAGCTGGCACGACAGGTTTCCCGACTGGAAAGCGGGCAGTGA
GCGCAACGCAATTAATGTGAGTTAGCTCACTCATTAGGCACCCCAGGCTTTACACTTTATGCTTCCGGCT
CGTATGTTGTGTGGAATTGTGAGCGGATAACAATTTCACACAGGAAACAGCTATGACATGATTACGAATT
CTGAACCAGTCCTAAAACGAGTAAATAGGACCGGCAATTCTTCAAGCAATAAACAGGAATACCAATTATT
AAAAGATAACTTAGTCAGATCGTACAATAAAGCTTTGAAGAAAAATGCGCCTTATTCAATCTTTGCTATA
AAAAATGGCCCAAAATCTCACATTGGAAGACATTTGATGACCTCATTTCTTTCAATGAAGGGCCTAACGG
AGTTGACTAATGTTGTGGGAAATTGGAGCGATAAGCGTGCTTCTGCCGTGGCCAGGACAACGTATACTCA
TCAGATAACAGCAATACCTGATCACTACTTCGCACTAGTTTCTCGGTACTATGCATATGATCCAATATCA
AAGGAAATGATAGCATTGAAGGATGAGACTAATCCAATTGAGGAGTGGCAGCATATAGAACAGCTAAAGG
GTAGTGCTGAAGGAAGCATACGATACCCCGCATGGAATGGGATAATATCACAGGAGGTACTAGACTACCT
TTCATCCTACATAAATAGACGCATATAAGTACGCATTTAAGCATAAACACGCACTATGCCGTTCTTCTCA
TGTATATATATATACAGGCAACACGCAGATATAGGTGCGACGTGAACAGTGAGCTGTATGTGCGCAGCTC
GCGTTGCATTTTCGGAAGCGCTCGTTTTCGGAAACGCTTTGAAGTTCCTATTCCGAAGTTCCTATTCTCT
AGAAAGTATAGGAACTTCAGAGCGCTTTTGAAAACCAAAAGCGCTCTGAAGACGCACTTTCAAAAAACCA
AAAACGCACCGGACTGTAACGAGCTACTAAAATATTGCGAATACCGCTTCCACAAACATTGCTCAAAAGT
ATCTCTTTGCTATATATCTCTGTGCTATATCCCTATATAACCTACCCATCCACCTTTCGCTCCTTGAACT
TGCATCTAAACTCGACCTCTACATTTTTTATGTTTATCTCTAGTATTACTCTTTAGACAAAAAAATTGTA
GTAAGAACTATTCATAGAGTGAATCGAAAACAATACGAAAATGTAAACATTTCCTATACGTAGTATATAG
AGACAAAATAGAAGAAACCGTTCATAATTTTCTGACCAATGAAGAATCATCAACGCTATCACTTTCTGTT
CACAAAGTATGCGCAATCCACATCGGTATAGAATATAATCGGGGATGCCTTTATCTTGAAAAAATGCACC
CGCAGCTTCGCTAGTAATCAGTAAACGCGGGAAGTGGAGTCAGGCTTTTTTTATGGAAGAGAAAATAGAC
ACCAAAGTAGCCTTCTTCTAACCTTAACGGACCTACAGTGCAAAAAGTTATCAAGAGACTGCATTATAGA
GCGCACAAAGGAGAAAAAAAGTAATCTAAGATGCTTTGTTAGAAAAATAGCGCTCTCGGGATGCATTTTT
GTAGAACAAAAAAGAAGTATAGATTCTTTGTTGGTAAAATAGCGCTCTCGCGTTGCATTTCTGTTCTGTA
AAAATGCAGCTCAGATTCTTTGTTTGAAAAATTAGCGCTCTCGCGTTGCATTTTTGTTTTACAAAAATGA
AGCACAGATTCTTCGTTGGTAAAATAGCGCTTTCGCGTTGCATTTCTGTTCTGTAAAAATGCAGCTCAGA
TTCTTTGTTTGAAAAATTAGCGCTCTCGCGTTGCATTTTTGTTCTACAAAATGAAGCACAGATGCTTCGT
TAACAAAGATATGCTATTGAAGTGCAAGATGGAAACGCAGAAAATGAACCGGGGATGCGACGTGCAAGAT
TACCTATGCAATAGATGCAATAGTTTCTCCAGGAACCGAAATACATACATTGTCTTCCGTAAAGCGCTAG
ACTATATATTATTATACAGGTTCAAATATACTATCTGTTTCAGGGAAAACTCCCAGGTTCGGATGTTCAA
AATTCAATGATGGGTAACAAGTACGATCGTAAATCTGTAAAACAGTTTGTCGGATATTAGGCTGTATCTC
CTCAAAGCGTATTCGAATATCATTGAGAAGCTGCAGCTATTCATGCAACTGCTAAATGGTCTACTGCTCA
ATTAAAGAAAACACAGGCAGAGCAGGCTGCCCGGGCAAAAGCTGCAGCGTCACATCGGATAATAATGATG
GCAGCCATTGTAGAAGTGCCTTTTGCATTTCTAGTCTCTTTCTCGGTCTAGCTAGTTTTACTACATCGCG
AAGATAGAATCTTAGATCACACTGCCTTTGCTGAGCTGGATCAATAGAGTAACAAAAGAGTGGTAAGGCC
TCGTTAAAGGACAAGGACCTGAGCGGAAGTGTATCGTACAGTAGACGGAGTATACTAGTATAGTCTATAG
TCCGTGGAATTCTCATGTTTGACAGCTTATCATCGA
